>Addgene plasmid #138069 | MYMH 465 | addgene full sequence | sequence record 274939 | Addgene NGS Result
TTTCAGGAGCTAAGGAAGCTAAAATGGAGAAAAAAATCACTGGATATACCACCGTTGATATATCCCAATG
GCATCGTAAAGAACATTTTGAGGCATTTCAGTCAGTTGCTCAATGTACCTATAACCAGACCGTTCAGCTG
GATATTACGGCCTTTTTAAAGACCGTAAAGAAAAATAAGCACAAGTTTTATCCGGCCTTTATTCACATTC
TTGCCCGCCTGATGAATGCTCATCCGGAATTTCGTATGGCAATGAAAGACGGTGAGCTGGTGATATGGGA
TAGTGTTCACCCTTGTTACACCGTTTTCCATGAGCAAACTGAAACGTTTTCATCGCTCTGGAGTGAATAC
CACGACGATTTCCGGCAGTTTCTACACATATATTCGCAAGATGTGGCGTGTTACGGTGAAAACCTGGCCT
ATTTCCCTAAAGGGTTTATTGAGAATATGTTTTTCGTCTCAGCCAATCCCTGGGTGAGTTTCACCAGTTT
TGATTTAAACGTGGCCAATATGGACAACTTCTTCGCCCCCGTTTTCACCATGGGCAAATATTATACGCAA
GGCGACAAGGTGCTGATGCCGCTGGCGATTCAGGTTCATCATGCCGTTTGTGATGGCTTCCATGTCGGCA
GAATGCTTAATGAATTACAACAGTACTGCGATGAGTGGCAGGGCGGGGCGTAATTTGACTTTTGTCCTTT
TCCGCTGCATAACCCTGCTTCGGGGTCATTATAGCGATTTTTTCGGTATATCCATCCTTTTTCGCACGAT
ATACAGGATTTTGCCAAAGGGTTCGTGTAGACTTTCCTTGGTGTATCCAACGGCGTCAGCCGGGCAGGAT
AGGTGAAGTAGGCCCACCCGCGAGCGGGTGTTCCTTCTTCACTGTCCCTTATTCGCACCTGGCGGTGCTC
AACGGGAATCCTGCTCTGCGAGGCTGGCCGTAGGCCGGCCCTACCGGCGCGGCAGCGTTACCCGTGTCGG
CGGCTCCAACGGCTCGCCATCGTCCAGAAAACACGGCTCATCGGGCATCGGCAGGCGCTGCTGCCCGCGC
CGTTCCCATTCCTCCGTTTCGGTCAAGGCTGGCAGGTCTGGTTCCATGCCCGGAATGCCGGGCTGGCTGG
GCGGCTCCTCGCCGGGGCCGGTCGGTAGTTGCTGCTCGCCCGGATACAGGGTCGGGATGCGGCGCAGGTC
GCCATGCCCCAACAGCGATTCGTCCTGGTCGTCGTGATCAACCACCACGGCGGCACTGAACACCGACAGG
CGCAACTGGTCGCGGGGCTGGCCCCACGCCACGCGGTCATTGACCACGTAGGCCGACACGGTGCCGGGGC
CGTTGAGCTTCACGACGGAGATCCAGCGCTCGGCCACCAAGTCCTTGACTGCGTATTGGACCGTCCGCAA
AGAACGTCCGATGAGCTTGGAAAGTGTCTTCTGGCTGACCACCACGGCGTTCTGGTGGCCCATCTGCGCC
ACGAGGTGATGCAGCAGCATTGCCGCCGTGGGTTTCCTCGCAATAAGCCCGGCCCACGCCTCATGCGCTT
TGCGTTCCGTTTGCACCCAGTGACCGGGCTTGTTCTTGGCTTGAATGCCGATTTCTCTGGACTGCGTGGC
CATGCTTATCTCCATGCGGTAGGGGTGCCGCACGGTTGCGGCACCATGCGCAATCAGCTGCAACTTTTCG
GCAGCGCGACAACAATTATGCGTTGCGTAAAAGTGGCAGTCAATTACAGATTTTCTTTAACCTACGCAAT
GAGCTATTGCGGGGGGTGCCGCAATGAGCTGTTGCGTACCCCCCTTTTTTAAGTTGTTGATTTTTAAGTC
TTTCGCATTTCGCCCTATATCTAGTTCTTTGGTGCCCAAAGAAGGGCACCCCTGCGGGGTTCCCCCACGC
CTTCGGCGCGGCTCCCCCTCCGGCAAAAAGTGGCCCCTCCGGGGCTTGTTGATCGACTGCGCGGCCTTCG
GCCTTGCCCAAGGTGGCGCTGCCCCCTTGGAACCCCCGCACTCGCCGCCGTGAGGCTCGGGGGGCAGGCG
GGCGGGCTTCGCCCTTCGACTGCCCCCACTCGCATAGGCTTGGGTCGTTCCAGGCGCGTCAAGGCCAAGC
CGCTGCGCGGTCGCTGCGCGAGCCTTGACCCGCCTTCCACTTGGTGTCCAACCGGCAAGCGAAGCGCGCA
GGCCGCAGGCCGGAGGCTTTTCCCCAGAGAAAATTAAAAAAATTGATGGGGCAAGGCCGCAGGCCGCGCA
GTTGGAGCCGGTGGGTATGTGGTCGAAGGCTGGGTAGCCGGTGGGCAATCCCTGTGGTCAAGCTCGTGGG
CAGGCGCAGCCTGTCCATCAGCTTGTCCAGCAGGGTTGTCCACGGGCCGAGCGAAGCGAGCCAGCCGGTG
GCCGCTCGCGGCCATCGTCCACATATCCACGGGCTGGCAAGGGAGCGCAGCGACCGCGCAGGGCGAAGCC
CGGAGAGCAAGCCCGTAGGGGGGGCGCGCCCAGCTGTCTAGGGCGGCGGATTTGTCCTACTCAGGAGAGC
GTTCACCGACAAACAACAGATAAAACGAAAGGCCCAGTCTTTCGACTGAGCCTTTCGTTTTATTTGATGC
CTTTAATTAAAGCGGATAACAATTTCACACAGGAGAATTCTTGACAGCTAGCTCAGTCCTAGGTATTGTG
CTAGCTCTAGAGAAAGAGGAGAAATACTAGATGGTGAGCAAGGGCGAGGAGGATAACATGGCCATCATCA
AGGAGTTCATGCGCTTCAAGGTGCACATGGAGGGCTCCGTGAACGGCCACGAGTTCGAGATCGAGGGCGA
GGGCGAGGGCCGCCCCTACGAGGGCACCCAGACCGCCAAGCTGAAGGTGACCAAGGGTGGCCCCCTGCCC
TTCGCCTGGGACATCCTGTCCCCTCAGTTCATGTACGGCTCCAAGGCCTACGTGAAGCACCCCGCCGACA
TCCCCGACTACTTGAAGCTGTCCTTCCCCGAGGGCTTCAAGTGGGAGCGCGTGATGAACTTCGAGGACGG
CGGCGTGGTGACCGTGACCCAGGACTCCTCCTTGCAGGACGGCGAGTTCATCTACAAGGTGAAGCTGCGC
GGCACCAACTTCCCCTCCGACGGCCCCGTAATGCAGAAGAAGACCATGGGCTGGGAGGCCTCCTCCGAGC
GGATGTACCCCGAGGACGGCGCCCTGAAGGGCGAGATCAAGCAGAGGCTGAAGCTGAAGGACGGCGGCCA
CTACGACGCTGAGGTCAAGACCACCTACAAGGCCAAGAAGCCCGTGCAGCTGCCCGGCGCCTACAACGTC
AACATCAAGTTGGACATCACCTCCCACAACGAGGACTACACCATCGTGGAACAGTACGAACGCGCCGAGG
GCCGCCACTCCACCGGCGGCATGGACGAGCTGTACAAGTAATAATACGGATCCGTCAGTTTCACCTGTTT
TACGTAAAAACCCGCTTCGGCGGGTTTTTACTTTTGGCCTGCAGGTAGAGAAAGAGGAGAAATACTAGAT
GCGTAAAGGAGAAGAACTTTTCACTGGAGTTGTCCCAATTCTTGTTGAATTAGATGGTGATGTTAATGGG
CACAAATTTTCTGTCAGTGGAGAGGGTGAAGGTGATGCAACATACGGAAAACTTACCCTTAAATTTATTT
GCACTACTGGAAAACTACCTGTTCCATGGCCAACACTTGTCACTACTTTCGGTTATGGTGTTCAATGCTT
TGCGAGATACCCAGATCATATGAAACAGCATGACTTTTTCAAGAGTGCCATGCCCGAAGGTTATGTACAG
GAAAGAACTATATTTTTCAAAGATGACGGGAACTACAAGACACGTGCTGAAGTCAAGTTTGAAGGTGATA
CCCTTGTTAATAGAATCGAGTTAAAAGGTATTGATTTTAAAGAAGATGGAAACATTCTTGGACACAAATT
GGAATACAACTATAACTCACACAATGTATACATCATGGCAGACAAACAAAAGAATGGAATCAAAGTTAAC
TTCAAAATTAGACACAACATTGAAGATGGAAGCGTTCAACTAGCAGACCATTATCAACAAAATACTCCAA
TTGGCGATGGCCCTGTCCTTTTACCAGACAACCATTACCTGTCCACACAATCTGCCCTTTCGAAAGATCC
CAACGAAAAGAGAGACCACATGGTCCTTCTTGAGTTTGTAACAGCTGCTGGGATTACACATGGCATGGAT
GAACTATACAAATAATAATACTAGAGCCAGGCATCAAATAAAACGAAAGGCTCAGTCGAAAGACTGGGCC
TTTCGTTTTATCTGTTGTTTGTCGGTGAACGCTCTCTACTAGAGTCACACTGGCTCACCTTCGGGTGGGC
CTTTCTGCGTTTATATACTAGTAGCGGCCGCTGCAGCTTGGACTCCTGTTGATAGATCCAGTAATGACCT
CAGAACTCCATCTGGATTTGTTCAGAACGCTCGGTTGCCGCCGGGCGTTTTTTATTGGTGAGAATCCAGG
GGTCCCCAATAATTACGATTTAAATTGGCGAAAATGAGACGTTGATCGGCACGTAAGAGGTTCCAACTTT
CACCATAATGAAATAAGATCACTACCGGGCGTATTTTTTGAGTTATCGAGAT
Features (pLannotate 1.2.2; 13 found; start..end, strand, type, name):
     24..680     +  CDS            cat: CAT_ECOLX - Experimental evidence at protein level: Swiss-Prot protein existence level 1. This enzyme is an effector of chloramphenicol resistance in bacteria. From Escherichia coli. This protein is used as a marker in many commonly used cloning vectors, such as pACYC184.
    832..940     +  oriT           oriT: incP origin of transfer
    951..1613    -  CDS            pBBR1 Rep: replication protein for the broad-host-range plasmid pBBR1 from Bordetella bronchiseptica
   1614..2385    -  rep_origin     pBBR1 oriV: replication origin of the broad-host-range plasmid pBBR1 from Bordetella bronchiseptica; requires the pBBR1 Rep protein for replication
   2500..2586    -  terminator     rrnB T1 terminator: Escherichia coli rrnB; transcription terminator T1 from the E. coli rrnB gene
   2631..2656    +  promoter       J23119(SpeI) promoter (fragment): bacterial promoter (Registry of Standard Biological Parts BBa J23119) modified to end with an SpeI site
   2691..3398    +  CDS            mCherry: mCherry is a basic (constitutively fluorescent) red fluorescent protein published in 2004, derived from Discosoma sp.. It is reported to be a very rapidly-maturing monomer with low acid sensitivity.
   3499..4212    +  CDS            hfriFP: hfriFP is a fluorescent protein published in 2013, derived from Herbaspirillum frisingense.
   4235..4306    +  terminator     rrnB T1 terminator: transcription terminator T1 from the E. coli rrnB gene
   4322..4349    +  terminator     T7Te terminator: phage T7 early transcription terminator
   4356..4376    +  misc_feature   BioBrick suffix: universal suffix for all parts
   4381..4475    +  terminator     lambda t0 terminator: transcription terminator from phage lambda
   4523..23      +  promoter       cat promoter (across the origin): promoter of the E. coli cat gene encoding chloramphenicol acetyltransferase
