[The description below was written by a language model from this plasmid's Addgene catalogue record and pLannotate feature annotations shown in this document.]
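Description:
MYMH 465 is a bacterial expression plasmid built on the pSEVA-331Bb backbone, a broad-host-range vector adapted to BioBrick-style cloning (a BioBrick suffix is annotated). It replicates through the pBBR1 oriV together with its cognate pBBR1 Rep protein, which allows maintenance in diverse Gram-negative bacteria as well as in E. coli. An incP oriT permits conjugative mobilisation when transfer functions are supplied in trans. Selection is by chloramphenicol, conferred by the cat gene under its own promoter. The 4,602 nt full-sequence record appears to cover the entire plasmid.

The payload is a two-reporter terminator-testing cassette, named in the record as J23104-mCherry-10818-GFP. The constitutive Anderson-family promoter J23104 drives mCherry; the automated annotation labels this region as a fragment of the closely related J23119 promoter, most likely because of sequence similarity within the family. The natural terminator ECK120010818 is stated to sit between mCherry and GFP. It is not annotated as a feature, but there is a gap of about 100 nt between the two reading frames where it would lie. The downstream reading frame is labelled hfriFP by the annotation tool, whereas the catalogue describes it as GFP. The cassette is followed by rrnB T1, T7Te and lambda t0 terminators, and an inverted rrnB T1 terminator upstream insulates it from the backbone.

In this design, red fluorescence reports transcription entering the test terminator and green fluorescence reports read-through, so the GFP-to-mCherry ratio measures termination strength. The plasmid belongs to a synthetic biology toolkit for controlling gene expression in Acetobacteraceae. The depositor comments note variable expression.
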