Addgene plasmid #138069: MYMH 465
Purpose: Natural Terminator ECK120010818 inserted between mCherry and GFP
Depositing lab: Meng How Tan. Depositing organization: Nanyang Technological University (NTU). Publication: An Expanded Synthetic Biology Toolkit for Gene Expression Control in Acetobacteraceae. Teh MY, Ooi KH, Danny Teo SX, Bin Mansoor ME, Shaun Lim WZ, Tan MH. ACS Synth Biol. 2019 Apr 19;8(4):708-723. doi: 10.1021/acssynbio.8b00168. Epub 2019 Mar 22. PubMed 30865830.
Backbone
  Vector backbone: pSEVA-331Bb
  Vector type: Bacterial Expression
Growth in bacteria
  Bacterial resistance: Chloramphenicol, 25 μg/mL
  Growth temperature: 37°C
  Growth strain: DH5alpha
  Copy number: High Copy
Gene/Insert
  Gene/Insert name: J23104-mCherry-10818-GFP-pSEVA-331Bb
  Species: Synthetic
  Cloning method: Restriction Enzyme; 5′ cloning site Unknown (unknown if destroyed)
Terms and licenses: Academic/Nonprofit Terms; Industry Terms: Not Available to Industry
Depositor comments: Variable expression
How to cite: MYMH 465 was a gift from Meng How Tan (Addgene plasmid # 138069 ; http://n2t.net/addgene:138069 ; RRID:Addgene_138069)
